>Addgene plasmid #89964 | pKDsgRNA-xylA | addgene full sequence | sequence record 181343 | Addgene NGS Result
ATTTATTATGACAACTTGACGGCTACATCATTCACTTTTTCTTCACAACCGGCACGGAACTCGCTCGGGC
TGGCCCCGGTGCATTTTTTAAATACCCGCGAGAAGTAGAGTTGATCGTCAAAACCAACATTGCGACCGAC
GGTGGCGATAGGCATCCGGGTGGTGCTCAAAAGCAGCTTCGCCTGGCTGATACGTTGGTCCTCGCGCCAG
CTTAAGACGCTAATCCCTAACTGCTGGCGGAAAAGATGTGACAGACGCGACGGCGACAAGCAAACATGCT
GTGCGACGCTGGCGATATCAAAATTGCTGTCTGCCAGGTGATCGCTGATGTACTGACAAGCCTCGCGTAC
CCGATTATCCATCGGTGGATGGAGCGACTCGTTAATCGCTTCCATGCGCCGCAGTAACAATTGCTCAAGC
AGATTTATCGCCAGCAGCTCCGAATAGCGCCCTTCCCCTTGCCCGGCGTTAATGATTTGCCCAAACAGGT
CGCTGAAATGCGGCTGGTGCGCTTCATCCGGGCGAAAGAACCCCGTATTGGCAAATATTGACGGCCAGTT
AAGCCATTCATGCCAGTAGGCGCGCGGACGAAAGTAAACCCACTGGTGATACCATTCGCGAGCCTCCGGA
TGACGACCGTAGTGATGAATCTCTCCTGGCGGGAACAGCAAAATATCACCCGGTCGGCAAACAAATTCTC
GTCCCTGATTTTTCACCACCCCCTGACCGCGAATGGTGAGATTGAGAATATAACCTTTCATTCCCAGCGG
TCGGTCGATAAAAAAATCGAGATAACCGTTGGCCTCAATCGGCGTTAAACCCGCCACCAGATGGGCATTA
AACGAGTATCCCGGCAGCAGGGGATCATTTTGCGCTTCAGCCATACTTTTCATACTCCCGCCATTCAGAG
AAGAAACCAATTGTCCATATTGCATCAGACATTGCCGTCACTGCGTCTTTTACTGGCTCTTCTCGCTAAC
CAAACCGGTAACCCCGCTTATTAAAAGCATTCTGTAACAAAGCGGGACCAAAGCCATGACAAAAACGCGT
AACAAAAGTGTCTATAATCACGGCAGAAAAGTCCACATTGATTATTTGCACGGCGTCACACTTTGCTATG
CCATAGCATTTTTATCCATAAGATTAGCGGATCCTACCTGACGCTTTTTATCGCAACTCTCTACTGTTTC
TCCATACCCGTTTTTTTGGGAATTCGAGCTCTAAGGAGGTTATAAAAAATGGATATTAATACTGAAACTG
AGATCAAGCAAAAGCATTCACTAACCCCCTTTCCTGTTTTCCTAATCAGCCCGGCATTTCGCGGGCGATA
TTTTCACAGCTATTTCAGGAGTTCAGCCATGAACGCTTATTACATTCAGGATCGTCTTGAGGCTCAGAGC
TGGGCGCGTCACTACCAGCAGCTCGCCCGTGAAGAGAAAGAGGCAGAACTGGCAGACGACATGGAAAAAG
GCCTGCCCCAGCACCTGTTTGAATCGCTATGCATCGATCATTTGCAACGCCACGGGGCCAGCAAAAAATC
CATTACCCGTGCGTTTGATGACGATGTTGAGTTTCAGGAGCGCATGGCAGAACACATCCGGTACATGGTT
GAAACCATTGCTCACCACCAGGTTGATATTGATTCAGAGGTATAAAACGAATGAGTACTGCACTCGCAAC
GCTGGCTGGGAAGCTGGCTGAACGTGTCGGCATGGATTCTGTCGACCCACAGGAACTGATCACCACTCTT
CGCCAGACGGCATTTAAAGGTGATGCCAGCGATGCGCAGTTCATCGCATTACTGATCGTTGCCAACCAGT
ACGGCCTTAATCCGTGGACGAAAGAAATTTACGCCTTTCCTGATAAGCAGAATGGCATCGTTCCGGTGGT
GGGCGTTGATGGCTGGTCCCGCATCATCAATGAAAACCAGCAGTTTGATGGCATGGACTTTGAGCAGGAC
AATGAATCCTGTACATGCCGGATTTACCGCAAGGACCGTAATCATCCGATCTGCGTTACCGAATGGATGG
ATGAATGCCGCCGCGAACCATTCAAAACTCGCGAAGGCAGAGAAATCACGGGGCCGTGGCAGTCGCATCC
CAAACGGATGTTACGTCATAAAGCCATGATTCAGTGTGCCCGTCTGGCCTTCGGATTTGCTGGTATCTAT
GACAAGGATGAAGCCGAGCGCATTGTCGAAAATACTGCATACACTGCAGAACGTCAGCCGGAACGCGACA
TCACTCCGGTTAACGATGAAACCATGCAGGAGATTAACACTCTGCTGATCGCCCTGGATAAAACATGGGA
TGACGACTTATTGCCGCTCTGTTCCCAGATATTTCGCCGCGACATTCGTGCATCGTCAGAACTGACACAG
GCCGAAGCAGTAAAAGCTCTTGGATTCCTGAAACAGAAAGCCGCAGAGCAGAAGGTGGCAGCATGACACC
GGACATTATCCTGCAGCGTACCGGGATCGATGTGAGAGCTGTCGAACAGGGGGATGATGCGTGGCACAAA
TTACGGCTCGGCGTCATCACCGCTTCAGAAGTTCACAACGTGATAGCAAAACCCCGCTCCGGAAAGAAGT
GGCCTGACATGAAAATGTCCTACTTCCACACCCTGCTTGCTGAGGTTTGCACCGGTGTGGCTCCGGAAGT
TAACGCTAAAGCACTGGCCTGGGGAAAACAGTACGAGAACGACGCCAGAACCCTGTTTGAATTCACTTCC
GGCGTGAATGTTACTGAATCCCCGATCATCTATCGCGACGAAAGTATGCGTACCGCCTGCTCTCCCGATG
GTTTATGCAGTGACGGCAACGGCCTTGAACTGAAATGCCCGTTTACCTCCCGGGATTTCATGAAGTTCCG
GCTCGGTGGTTTCGAGGCCATAAAGTCAGCTTACATGGCCCAGGTGCAGTACAGCATGTGGGTGACGCGA
AAAAATGCCTGGTACTTTGCCAACTATGACCCGCGTATGAAGCGTGAAGGCCTGCATTATGTCGTGATTG
AGCGGGATGAAAAGTACATGGCGAGTTTTGACGAGATCGTGCCGGAGTTCATCGAAAAAATGGACGAGGC
ACTGGCTGAAATTGGTTTTGTATTTGGGGAGCAATGGCGATGACGCATCCTCACGATAATATCCGGGTAG
GCGCAATCACTTTCGTCTACTCCGTTACAAAGCGAGGCTGGGTATTTCCCGGCCTTTCTGTTATCCGAAA
TCCACTGAAAGCACAGCGGCTGGCTGAGGAGATAAATAATAAACGAGGGGCTGTATGCACAAAGCATCTT
CTGTTGAGTTAAGAACGAGTATCGAGATGGCACATAGCCTTGCTCAAATTGGAATCAGGTTTGTGCCAAT
ACCAGTAGAAACAGACGAAGAATCCATGGGTATGGACAGTTTTCCCTTTGATATGTAACGGTGAACAGTT
GTTCTACTTTTGTTTGTTAGTCTTGATGCTTCACTGATAGATACAAGAGCCATAAGAACCTCAGATCCTT
CCGTATTTAGCCAGTATGTTCTCTAGTGTGGTTCGTTGTTTTTGCGTGAGCCATGAGAACGAACCATTGA
GATCATACTTACTTTGCATGTCACTCAAAAATTTTGCCTCAAAACTGGTGAGCTGAATTTTTGCAGTTAA
AGCATCGTGTAGTGTTTTTCTTAGTCCGTTATGTAGGTAGGAATCTGATGTAATGGTTGTTGGTATTTTG
TCACCATTCATTTTTATCTGGTTGTTCTCAAGTTCGGTTACGAGATCCATTTGTCTATCTAGTTCAACTT
GGAAAATCAACGTATCAGTCGGGCGGCCTCGCTTATCAACCACCAATTTCATATTGCTGTAAGTGTTTAA
ATCTTTACTTATTGGTTTCAAAACCCATTGGTTAAGCCTTTTAAACTCATGGTAGTTATTTTCAAGCATT
AACATGAACTTAAATTCATCAAGGCTAATCTCTATATTTGCCTTGTGAGTTTTCTTTTGTGTTAGTTCTT
TTAATAACCACTCATAAATCCTCATAGAGTATTTGTTTTCAAAAGACTTAACATGTTCCAGATTATATTT
TATGAATTTTTTTAACTGGAAAAGATAAGGCAATATCTCTTCACTAAAAACTAATTCTAATTTTTCGCTT
GAGAACTTGGCATAGTTTGTCCACTGGAAAATCTCAAAGCCTTTAACCAAAGGATTCCTGATTTCCACAG
TTCTCGTCATCAGCTCTCTGGTTGCTTTAGCTAATACACCATAAGCATTTTCCCTACTGATGTTCATCAT
CTGAACGTATTGGTTATAAGTGAACGATACCGTCCGTTCTTTCCTTGTAGGGTTTTCAATCGTGGGGTTG
AGTAGTGCCACACAGCATAAAATTAGCTTGGTTTCATGCTCCGTTAAGTCATAGCGACTAATCGCTAGTT
CATTTGCTTTGAAAACAACTAATTCAGACATACATCTCAATTGGTCTAGGTGATTTTAATCACTATACCA
ATTGAGATGGGCTAGTCAATGATAATTACTAGTCCTTTTCCTTTGAGTTGTGGGTATCTGTAAATTCTGC
TAGACCTTTGCTGGAAAACTTGTAAATTCTGCTAGACCCTCTGTAAATTCCGCTAGACCTTTGTGTGTTT
TTTTTGTTTATATTCAAGTGGTTATAATTTATAGAATAAAGAAAGAATAAAAAAAGATAAAAAGAATAGA
TCCCAGCCCTGTGTATAACTCACTACTTTAGTCAGTTCCGCAGTATTACAAAAGGATGTCGCAAACGCTG
TTTGCTCCTCTACAAAACAGACCTTAAAACCCTAAAGGCTTAAGTAGCACCCTCGCAAGCTCGGTTGCGG
CCGCAATCGGGCAAATCGCTGAATATTCCTTTTGTCTCCGACCATCAGGCACCTGAGTCGCTGTCTTTTT
CGTGACATTCAGTTCGCTGCGCTCACGGCTCTGGCAGTGAATGGGGGTAAATGGCACTACAGGCGCCTTT
TATGGATTCATGCAAGGAAACTACCCATAATACAAGAAAAGCCCGTCACGGGCTTCTCAGGGCGTTTTAT
GGCGGGTCTGCTATGTGGTGCTATCTGACTTTTTGCTGTTCAGCAGTTCCTGCCCTCTGATTTTCCAGTC
TGACCACTTCGGATTATCCCGTGACAGGTCATTCAGACTGGCTAATGCACCCAGTAAGGCAGCGGTATCA
TCAACGGGGTCTGACGCTCAGTGGAACGAAAACTCACGTTAAGGGATTTTGGTCATGAGATTATCAGCTT
TCGCTAAGGATGATTTCTGGAATTCTTCCCTATCAGTGATAGAGATTGACATCCCTATCAGTGATAGAGA
TACTGAGCACTCAGGAACATCATTTGTCTCGTTTTAGAGCTAGAAATAGCAAGTTAAAATAAGGCTAGTC
CGTTATCAACTTGAAAAAGTGGCACCGAGTCGGTGCTTTTTTTGAAGCTTGGGCCCGAACAAAAACTCAT
CTCAGAAGAGGATCTGAATAGCGCCGTCGACCATCATCATCATCATCATTGAGTTTAAACGGTCTCCAGC
TTGGCTGTTTTGGCGGATGAGAGAAGATTTTCAGCCTGATACAGATTAAATCAGAACGCAGAAGCGGTCT
GATAAAACAGAATTTGCCTGGCGGCAGTAGCGCGGTGGTCCCACCTGACCCCATGCCGAACTCAGAAGTG
AAACGCCGTAGCGCCGATGGTAGTGTGGGGTCTCCCCATGCGAGAGTAGGGAACTGCCAGGCATCAAATA
AAACGAAAGGCTCAGTCGAAAGACTGGGCCTTTCGTTTTATCTGTTGTTTGTCGGTGAACTGGATCCTTA
CTCGAGTCTAGACTGCAGGCGGATCTTCACCTAGATCCTTTTAAATTAAAAATGAAGTTTTAAATCAATC
TAAAGTATATATGAGTAAACTTGGTCTGCTGACAGGACATTATTTGCCGACTACCTTGGTGATCTCGCCT
TTCACGTAGTGGACAAATTCTTCCAACTGATCTGCGCGCGAGGCCAAGCGATCTTCTTCTTGTCCAAGAT
AAGCCTGTCTAGCTTCAAGTATGACGGGCTGATACTGGGCCGGCAGGCGCTCCATTGCCCAGTCGGCAGC
GACATCCTTCGGCGCGATTTTGCCGGTTACTGCGCTGTACCAAATGCGGGACAACGTAAGCACTACATTT
CGCTCATCGCCAGCCCAGTCGGGCGGCGAGTTCCATAGCGTTAAGGTTTCATTTAGCGCCTCAAATAGAT
CCTGTTCAGGAACCGGATCAAAGAGTTCCTCCGCCGCTGGACCTACCAAGGCAACGCTATGTTCTCTTGC
TTTTGTCAGCAAGATAGCCAGATCAATGTCGATCGTGGCTGGCTCGAAGATACCTGCAAGAATGTCATTG
CGCTGCCATTCTCCAAATTGCAGTTCGCGCTTAGCTGGATAACGCCACGGAATGATGTCGTCGTGCACAA
CAATGGTGACTTCTACAGCGCGGAGAATCTCGCTCTCTCCAGGGGAAGCCGAAGTTTCCAAAAGGTCGTT
GATCAAAGCTCGCCGCGTTGTTTCATCAAGCCTTACGGTCACCGTAACCAGCAAATCAATATCACTGTGT
GGCTTCAGGCCGCCATCCACTGCGGAGCCGTACAAATGTACGGCCAGCAACGTCGGTTCGAGATGGCGCT
CGATGACGCCAACTACCTCTGATAGTTGAGTCGATACTTCGGCGATCACCGCTTCCCTCATACTCTTCCT
TTTTCAATATTATTGAAGCATTTATCAGGGTTATTGTCTCATGAGCGGATACATATTTGAATGTATTTAG
AAAAATAAACAAATAGCTAGCTCACTCGGTCGCTACCAGGGTTATTGTCTCATGAGCGGATACATATTTG
AATGTATTTAGAAAAATAAACAAATAGGGGTTCCGCGCACATTTCCCCGAAAAGTGCCACCTGCATCG
Features (pLannotate 1.2.2; 18 found; start..end, strand, type, name):
      9..884     -  CDS            araC: ARAC_ECOLI - Experimental evidence at protein level: Swiss-Prot protein existence level 1. Transcription factor that regulates the expression of several genes involved in the transport and metabolism of L-arabinose (PubMed:4362626, PubMed:328165, PubMed:6251457, PubMed:2962192, PubMed:6319708, PubMed:2231717, PubMed:1447222). Functions both as a positive and a negative regulator (PubMed:328165, PubMed:6251457). In the presence of arabinose, activates the expression of the araBAD, araE, araFGH and araJ promoters (PubMed:4362626, PubMed:328165, PubMed:6251457, PubMed:2962192, PubMed:6319708, Pub
    911..1195    +  promoter       araBAD promoter: araBAD; promoter of the L-arabinose operon of E. coli; the araC regulatory gene is transcribed in the opposite direction (Guzman et al., 1995)
   1239..1655    +  CDS            Gam: inhibitor of the host RecBCD nuclease in the λ Red system; gam; protects the double-stranded DNA substrate for recombination
   1661..2446    +  CDS            Beta: single-stranded DNA binding recombinase in the λ Red system; bet; mediates pairing of a single-stranded DNA with a complementary target
   2443..3123    +  CDS            Exo: 5' to 3' double-stranded DNA exonuclease in the λ Red system; exo; creates 3' single-stranded DNA tails
   3124..3368    +  terminator     λ tL3 terminator: transcription terminator tL3 from phage λ
   3491..4441    -  CDS            Rep101(Ts): temperature-sensitive version of the RepA protein needed for replication with the pSC101 origin (Armstrong et al., 1984); rep101 encoding an A56V mutation
   4489..4711    -  rep_origin     pSC101 ori: low-copy replication origin that requires the Rep101 protein
   5246..5267    -  terminator     bacterial terminator (fragment): putative bacterial transcription terminator
   5277..5295    +  protein_bind   tet operator: tetO; bacterial operator O2 for the tetR and tetA genes tetracycline repressor TetR
   5301..5320    +  promoter       H1-2O2 promoter (fragment): doxycycline-inducible variant of the human H1 RNA promoter (Henriksen et al., 2007)
   5351..5426    +  misc_RNA       gRNA scaffold: guide RNA scaffold for the Streptococcus pyogenes CRISPR/Cas9 system
   5492..5509    +  CDS            capTEV™ (fragment): composite tag for in vivo biotinylation, TEV protease cleavage, and 6xHis tagging
   5616..5731    +  ncRNA          5S rRNA: Accession: RF00001 - 5S ribosomal RNA
   5735..5781    +  terminator     rrnB T1 terminator: transcription terminator T1 from the E. coli rrnB gene
   5920..6711    -  CDS            SmR: aminoglycoside adenylyltransferase (Murphy, 1985); aadA; confers resistance to spectinomycin and streptomycin
   6712..6803    -  promoter       AmpR promoter: bla
   6827..6897    -  promoter       AmpR promoter (fragment): bla
