[The description below was written by a language model from this plasmid's Addgene catalogue record and pLannotate feature annotations shown in this document.]
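Description:
pKDsgRNA-xylA is a low-copy bacterial plasmid built on the pKD46 backbone that combines λ Red recombineering functions with an inducible CRISPR guide RNA for genome editing in E. coli. It replicates from the pSC101 origin, which depends on the plasmid-encoded Rep101 protein. The version here is the temperature-sensitive A56V variant, so the plasmid is maintained at 30°C and can in principle be cured by raising the temperature. Selection is by spectinomycin through the aadA (SmR) aminoglycoside adenylyltransferase gene, which sits downstream of bla (AmpR) promoter sequences. The catalogue gives a total size of 6,959 bp, while the sequenced record underlying the feature table is 6,928 nt.

The plasmid carries two independently controlled modules. In the first, araC is transcribed divergently from the araBAD promoter, which drives the λ Red genes gam, bet and exo, ending at the λ tL3 terminator. Adding arabinose therefore induces Gam (a RecBCD inhibitor), Beta (a single-strand annealing recombinase) and Exo (a 5'→3' exonuclease), which together promote recombination of introduced DNA with the chromosome. In the second, a pTet promoter with a tet operator drives a guide targeting xylA, fused to the Streptococcus pyogenes Cas9 gRNA scaffold. Downstream rrnB-derived sequence, including the T1 terminator, follows this cassette. The short H1-2O2 and capTEV fragment annotations are probably incidental matches to these sequences.

No Cas9 or TetR coding sequence is annotated, so these must be supplied from elsewhere. The associated publication concerns CRISPR-Cas-based recombineering in E. coli, in which guide-directed cleavage at a locus such as xylA counterselects against unedited cells.
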