Addgene plasmid #89964: pKDsgRNA-xylA
Purpose: Contains arabinose-induced lambda Red and a tet-inducible gRNA targeting xylA.
Depositing lab: Michael Lynch. Depositing organization: Duke University. Publication: Managing the SOS Response for Enhanced CRISPR-Cas-Based Recombineering in E. coli through Transient Inhibition of Host RecA Activity. Moreb EA, Hoover B, Yaseen A, Valyasevi N, Roecker Z, Menacho-Melgar R, Lynch MD. ACS Synth Biol. 2017 Oct 2. doi: 10.1021/acssynbio.7b00174. PubMed 28915012.
Backbone
  Vector backbone: pKD46
  Total vector size (bp): 6959
  Vector type: Bacterial Expression
Growth in bacteria
  Bacterial resistance: Spectinomycin, 50 μg/mL
  Growth temperature: 30°C
  Growth strain: DH5alpha
  Copy number: Low Copy
Gene/Insert
  Gene/Insert name: xylA gRNA
  gRNA/shRNA sequence: TCAGGAACATCATTTGTCTC
  Promoter: pTet
  Cloning method: Unknown
  Sequencing primers: 5′ ttctcagggcgttttatggc
Terms and licenses: Academic/Nonprofit Terms; Industry Terms: Not Available to Industry
How to cite: pKDsgRNA-xylA was a gift from Michael Lynch (Addgene plasmid # 89964 ; http://n2t.net/addgene:89964 ; RRID:Addgene_89964)
